Addgene plasmid #191597: E3_pENTR_L3-L2_NI_G1397-DddtoxA-N
Purpose: ptpTALECD vector assembly, Entry clone 3 with attL2 and L3
Depositing lab: Shin-ichi Arimura. Depositing organization: The University of Tokyo. Publication: Targeted base editing in the plastid genome of Arabidopsis thaliana. Nakazato I, Okuno M, Yamamoto H, Tamura Y, Itoh T, Shikanai T, Takanashi H, Tsutsumi N, Arimura SI. Nat Plants. 2021 Jul;7(7):906-913. doi: 10.1038/s41477-021-00954-6. Epub 2021 Jul 1. PubMed 34211131.
Backbone
  Vector backbone: PINII
  Vector type: Other
Growth in bacteria
  Bacterial resistance: Kanamycin, 50 μg/mL
  Growth temperature: 37°C
  Growth strain: DH5alpha
  Copy number: High Copy
Gene/Insert
  Gene/Insert name: C and N termini of platinum TALEN, 1/2 a cytidine deaminase domain of DddA of B. cenocepacia, and a uracil glycosylase inhibitor
  Species: Synthetic
  Cloning method: Ligation Independent Cloning
Terms and licenses: Academic/Nonprofit Terms; Industry Terms: Not Available to Industry
Depositor comments: Multisite Gateway entry vector to express one hand of pTALECD-UGI
How to cite: E3_pENTR_L3-L2_NI_G1397-DddtoxA-N was a gift from Shin-ichi Arimura (Addgene plasmid # 191597 ; http://n2t.net/addgene:191597 ; RRID:Addgene_191597)
