[The description below was written by a language model from this plasmid's Addgene catalogue record and pLannotate feature annotations shown in this document.]
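Description:
E3_pENTR_L3-L2_NI_G1397-DddtoxA-N is a 4,267 nt Multisite Gateway entry clone used as the third entry module when assembling ptpTALECD vectors, the plastid-targeted TALE cytidine deaminase base editors developed for editing the Arabidopsis thaliana chloroplast genome. It is propagated in E. coli as a high-copy plasmid on a ColE1/pUC-type origin with kanamycin selection (KanR, aph(3')-Ia). rrnB T1 and T2 terminators sit upstream of the cassette, as is typical of pENTR-style backbones, although the catalogue lists the backbone as "PINII" without further explanation.

The payload lies between attL3 and attL2, the sites that allow LR recombination into a destination vector alongside the other entry clones. It is a synthetic open reading frame scaffold for one "hand" of the editor. A TALE N-terminal region (annotated by homology to AvrXa10) comes first, followed by a stuffer carrying a lacZα fragment with lac promoter/operator, T7 and T3 promoters and remnants of a pBluescript polylinker. After the stuffer come a TALE C-terminal segment (homologous to AvrBs3), a fragment of the Burkholderia cenocepacia DddA double-stranded DNA cytidine deaminase, and the phage PBS2 uracil glycosylase inhibitor (UGI). The stuffer sits where the DNA-binding repeats belong and presumably serves as a placeholder, possibly allowing blue/white screening, to be replaced by a custom platinum TALEN repeat array. The name suggests an NI final repeat and the N-terminal half of DddA split at G1397, which would need the complementary half on the partner TALE to restore activity. UGI blocks excision of the resulting uracil, favouring C-to-T conversion. No plant promoter or plastid transit peptide is annotated within the cassette, so these presumably come from other modules of the assembly.
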