Features (pLannotate 1.2.2; 21 found; start..end, strand, type, name):
    147..174     -  terminator     rrnB T2 terminator: transcription terminator T2 from the E. coli rrnB gene
    306..349     +  terminator     rrnB T1 terminator: Escherichia coli rrnB; transcription terminator T1 from the E. coli rrnB gene
    396..432     -  CDS            lacZα (fragment): LacZα fragment of β-galactosidase; lacZ fragment
    449..544     +  protein_bind   attL3: mutant version of attL; recombination site for the Gateway® LR reaction LR Clonase™
    604..1014    +  CDS            avrXa10 (fragment): AVX10_XANOO - Experimental evidence at protein level: Swiss-Prot protein existence level 1. Avirulence protein. Induces the hypersensitive response (HR)in rice plants carrying the resistance gene Xa10. Activity depends on the presence of the core repeat domains; replacement with repeat domains from other proteins (AvrBs3 of X.euvesicatoria (AC P14727) or AvrXa7 of this organism) does not elicit the HR. Probably acts as a transcription factor in its host plant (rice) to induce plant resistance or disease. From Xanthomonas oryzae pv. oryzae.
   1016..1034    -  rep_origin     f1 ori (fragment): f1 bacteriophage origin of replication; arrow indicates direction of (+) strand synthesis
   1039..1194    -  CDS            lacZα (fragment): LacZα fragment of β-galactosidase; lacZ fragment
   1202..1220    +  promoter       T7 promoter: promoter for bacteriophage T7 RNA polymerase
   1229..1252    -  misc_feature   MCS (fragment): pBluescript multiple cloning site
   1268..1286    -  promoter       T3 promoter: promoter for bacteriophage T3 RNA polymerase
   1331..1347    -  protein_bind   lac operator: The lac repressor binds to the lac operator to inhibit transcription in E. coli. This inhibition can be relieved by adding lactose or isopropyl-β-D-thiogalactopyranoside (IPTG). lac repressor encoded by lacI
   1355..1385    -  promoter       lac promoter: promoter for the E. coli lac operon
   1400..1421    -  protein_bind   CAP binding site: CAP binding activates transcription in the presence of cAMP. E. coli catabolite activator protein
   1520..1639    +  CDS            avrBs3 (fragment): AVRB3_XANEU - Experimental evidence at protein level: Swiss-Prot protein existence level 1. Avirulence protein. Acts as a transcription factor in C.annuum plants. In susceptible plants lacking the Bs3 resistance gene induces expression of a number of genes, including genes homologous to a family of auxin-induced genes, alpha-expansin genes, pectate lyase, anthocyanidin glucoside rhamnosyl transferase and at least one transcription factor, UPA20. Their expression leads to plant hypertrophy in mesophyll cells, probably mainly mediated by UPA20 (PubMed:17962565). In resistant plants induces the h
   1640..1975    +  CDS            dddA (fragment): DDDA_BURC1 - Experimental evidence at protein level: Swiss-Prot protein existence level 1. Toxic component of a toxin-immunity protein module, which functions as a cellular contact-dependent growth inhibition (CDI) system. CDI modules allow bacteria to communicate with and inhibit the growth of closely related neighboring bacteria in a contact-dependent fashion. Bacteria that have this module inhibit or kill bacteria without it, giving them a growth advantage. Probably specifically inhibited by cognate immunity protein DddI (Probable). The C-terminal 163 residue fragment has double-stranded DN
   1985..2233    +  CDS            UGI: UNGI_BPPB2 - Experimental evidence at protein level: Swiss-Prot protein existence level 1. This protein binds specifically and reversibly to the host uracil-DNA glycosylase, preventing removal of uracil residues from PBS2 DNA by the host uracil-excision repair system. From Bacillus phage PBS2 (Bacteriophage PBS2).
   2258..2357    -  protein_bind   attL2: mutant version of attL; recombination site for the Gateway® LR reaction LR Clonase™
   2388..2406    -  promoter       T7 promoter: promoter for bacteriophage T7 RNA polymerase
   2540..3349    +  CDS            KanR: aminoglycoside phosphotransferase; aph(3')-Ia; confers resistance to kanamycin in bacteria or G418 (Geneticin®) in eukaryotes
   3496..4084    +  rep_origin     ori: high-copy-number ColE1/pMB1/pBR322/pUC origin of replication
   4267..92      +  CDS            lacI (fragment) (across the origin): lac repressor; lacI; The lac repressor binds to the lac operator to inhibit transcription in E. coli. This inhibition can be relieved by adding lactose or isopropyl-β-D-thiogalactopyranoside (IPTG).
>Addgene plasmid #191597 | E3_pENTR_L3-L2_NI_G1397-DddtoxA-N | addgene full sequence | sequence record 379210 | Addgene NGS Result
CGCCCAATACGCAAACCGCCTCTCCCCGCGCGTTGGCCGATTCATTAATGCAGCTGGCACGACAGGTTTC
CCGACTGGAAAGCGGGCAGTGAGCGCAACGCAATTAATACGCGTACCGCTAGCCAGGAAGAGTTTGTAGA
AACGCAAAAAGGCCATCCGTCAGGATGGCCTTCTGCTTAGTTTGATGCCTGGCAGTTTATGGCGGGCGTC
CTGCCCGCCACCCTCCGGGCCGTTGCTTCACAACGTTCAAATCCGCTCCCGGCGGATTTGTCCTACTCAG
GAGAGCGTTCACCGACAAACAACAGATAAAACGAAAGGCCCAGTCTTCCGACTGAGCCTTTCGTTTTATT
TGATGCCTGGCAGTTCCCTACTCTCGCGTTAACGCTAGCATGGATGTTTTCCCAGTCACGACGTTGTAAA
ACGACGGCCAGTCTTAAGCTCGGGCCCCAAATAATGATTTTATTTTGACTGATAGTGACCTGTTCGTTGC
AACAAATTGATGAGCAATGCTTTTTTATAATGCCAACTTTGTATAATAAAGTTGATAAGGAGACCGCCGC
TGCCAAGTTCGAGAGACAGCACATGGACAGCATCGATATCGCCGATCTACGCACGCTCGGCTACAGCCAG
CAGCAACAGGAGAAGATCAAACCGAAGGTTCGTTCGACAGTGGCGCAGCACCACGAGGCACTGGTCGGCC
ACGGGTTTACACACGCGCACATCGTTGCGTTAAGCCAACACCCGGCAGCGTTAGGGACCGTCGCTGTCAA
GTATCAGGACATGATCGCAGCGTTGCCAGAGGCGACACACGAAGCGATCGTTGGCGTCGGCAAACAGTGG
TCCGGCGCACGCGCTCTGGAGGCCTTGCTCACGGTGGCGGGAGAGTTGAGAGGTCCACCGTTACAGTTGG
ACACAGGCCAACTTCTCAAGATTGCAAAACGTGGCGGCGTGACCGCAGTGGAGGCAGTGCATGCATGGCG
CAATGCACTGACGGGTGCCCCGCTCAAGGAGACGGGCGCCGCTACAGGGCGCGTCCCATTCGCCATTCAG
GCTGCGCAACTGTTGGGAAGGGCGATCGGTGCGGGCCTCTTCGCTATTACGCCAGCTGGCGAAAGGGGGA
TGTGCTGCAAGGCGATTAAGTTGGGTAACGCCAGGGTTTTCCCAGTCACGACGTTGTAAAACGACGGCCA
GTGAGCGCGCGTAATACGACTCACTATAGGGCGAATTGGGTACCGGGCCCCCCCTCGAGGTCCTCCAGCT
TTTGTTCCCTTTAGTGAGGGTTAATTGCGCGCTTGGCGTAATCATGGTCATAGCTGTTTCCTGTGTGAAA
TTGTTATCCGCTCACAATTCCACACAACATACGAGCCGGAAGCATAAAGTGTAAAGCCTGGGGTGCCTAA
TGAGTGAGCTAACTCACATTAATTGCGTTGCGCTCACTGCCCGCTTTCCACCGGTCGTCTCCACCCCTGA
GCAGGTAGTGGCTATTGCATCCAACATAGGGGGCAGACCCGCACTGGAGTCAATTGTTGCCCAGTTATCT
CGCCCTGATCCGGCGTTGGCCGCGTTGACCAACGACCACCTCGTCGCCTTGGCCTGCCTCGGCGGGCGTC
CTGCGCTGGATGCAGTGAAAAAGGGATTGGGGGGGTCTGGATCGTATGCTTTAGGACCGTATCAGATCTC
AGCTCCACAATTGCCTGCATATAACGGACAAACTGTTGGGACCTTTTACTACGTTAACGATGCTGGTGGA
TTGGAGTCCAAAGTGTTCTCTTCTGGTGGCCCAACTCCATATCCCAATTATGCGAATGCAGGCCATGTTG
AAGGTCAATCAGCCCTATTCATGAGAGATAACGGAATAAGTGAAGGACTGGTGTTTCACAACAATCCAGA
AGGTACTTGTGGATTTTGCGTAAACATGACTGAGACACTTCTCCCAGAAAATGCCAAGATGACAGTTGTA
CCTCCTGAAGGTTCTGGTGGATCGACAAACCTTTCAGACATTATCGAGAAAGAGACAGGCAAACAGCTAG
TGATTCAAGAGTCCATTCTCATGCTTCCCGAAGAAGTTGAGGAAGTCATTGGGAATAAGCCGGAAAGTGA
CATACTCGTTCATACGGCTTACGATGAGAGCACGGATGAGAATGTCATGTTGCTTACCAGTGATGCACCT
GAATACAAACCTTGGGCTTTAGTCATCCAGGACAGCAATGGTGAGAACAAGATCAAGATGCTGTGATAAC
TCGAGCGATCCTCTAGAACCCAGCTTTCTTGTACAAAGTTGGCATTATAAGAAAGCATTGCTTATCAATT
TGTTGCAACGAACAGGTCACTATCAGTCAAAATAAAATCATTATTTGCCATCCAGCTGCAGGGCGGCCGC
GATATCCCCTATAGTGAGTCGTATTACATGGTCATAGCTGTTTCCTGGCAGCTCTGGCCCGTGTCTCAAA
ATCTCTGATGTTACATTGCACAAGATAAAAATATATCATCATGAACAATAAAACTGTCTGCTTACATAAA
CAGTAATACAAGGGGTGTTATGAGCCATATTCAACGGGAAACGTCGAGGCCGCGATTAAATTCCAACATG
GATGCTGATTTATATGGGTATAAATGGGCTCGCGATAATGTCGGGCAATCAGGTGCGACAATCTATCGCT
TGTATGGGAAGCCCGATGCGCCAGAGTTGTTTCTGAAACATGGCAAAGGTAGCGTTGCCAATGATGTTAC
AGATGAGATGGTCAGACTAAACTGGCTGACGGAATTTATGCCTCTTCCGACCATCAAGCATTTTATCCGT
ACTCCTGATGATGCATGGTTACTCACCACTGCGATCCCCGGAAAAACAGCATTCCAGGTATTAGAAGAAT
ATCCTGATTCAGGTGAAAATATTGTTGATGCGCTGGCAGTGTTCCTGCGCCGGTTGCATTCGATTCCTGT
TTGTAATTGTCCTTTTAACAGCGATCGCGTATTTCGCCTTGCTCAGGCGCAATCACGAATGAATAACGGT
TTGGTTGATGCGAGTGATTTTGATGACGAGCGTAATGGCTGGCCTGTTGAACAAGTCTGGAAAGAAATGC
ATAAACTTTTGCCATTCTCACCGGATTCAGTCGTCACTCATGGTGATTTCTCACTTGATAACCTTATTTT
TGACGAGGGGAAATTAATAGGTTGTATTGATGTTGGACGAGTCGGAATCGCAGACCGATACCAGGATCTT
GCCATTCTATGGAACTGCCTCGGTGAGTTTTCTCCTTCATTACAGAAACGGCTTTTTCAAAAATATGGTA
TTGATAATCCTGATATGAATAAATTGCAGTTTCATTTGATGCTCGATGAGTTTTTCTAATCAGAATTGGT
TAATTGGTTGTAACACTGGCAGAGCATTACGCTGACTTGACGGGACGGCGCAAGCTCATGACCAAAATCC
CTTAACGTGAGTTACGCGTCGTTCCACTGAGCGTCAGACCCCGTAGAAAAGATCAAAGGATCTTCTTGAG
ATCCTTTTTTTCTGCGCGTAATCTGCTGCTTGCAAACAAAAAAACCACCGCTACCAGCGGTGGTTTGTTT
GCCGGATCAAGAGCTACCAACTCTTTTTCCGAAGGTAACTGGCTTCAGCAGAGCGCAGATACCAAATACT
GTTCTTCTAGTGTAGCCGTAGTTAGGCCACCACTTCAAGAACTCTGTAGCACCGCCTACATACCTCGCTC
TGCTAATCCTGTTACCAGTGGCTGCTGCCAGTGGCGATAAGTCGTGTCTTACCGGGTTGGACTCAAGACG
ATAGTTACCGGATAAGGCGCAGCGGTCGGGCTGAACGGGGGGTTCGTGCACACAGCCCAGCTTGGAGCGA
ACGACCTACACCGAACTGAGATACCTACAGCGTGAGCTATGAGAAAGCGCCACGCTTCCCGAAGGGAGAA
AGGCGGACAGGTATCCGGTAAGCGGCAGGGTCGGAACAGGAGAGCGCACGAGGGAGCTTCCAGGGGGAAA
CGCCTGGTATCTTTATAGTCCTGTCGGGTTTCGCCACCTCTGACTTGAGCGTCGATTTTTGTGATGCTCG
TCAGGGGGGCGGAGCCTATGGAAAAACGCCAGCAACGCGGCCTTTTTACGGTTCCTGGCCTTTTGCTGGC
CTTTTGCTCACATGTTCTTTCCTGCGTTATCCCCTGATTCTGTGGATAACCGTATTACCGCCTTTGAGTG
AGCTGATACCGCTCGCCGCAGCCGAACGACCGAGCGCAGCGAGTCAGTGAGCGAGGAAGCGGAAGAG
